>Addgene plasmid #76299 | PRKRA gRNA (BRDN0001146443) | addgene full sequence | sequence record 185572 | Addgene Assembled Sequence
CCCGGGTGCAAAGATGGATAAAGTTTTAAACAGAGAGGAATCTTTGCAGCTAATGGACCTTCTAGGTCTT
GAAAGGAGTGGGAATTGGCTCCGGTGCCCGTCAGTGGGCAGAGCGCACATCGCCCACAGTCCCCGAGAAG
TTGGGGGGAGGGGTCGGCAATTGATCCGGTGCCTAGAGAAGGTGGCGCGGGGTAAACTGGGAAAGTGATG
TCGTGTACTGGCTCCGCCTTTTTCCCGAGGGTGGGGGAGAACCGTATATAAGTGCAGTAGTCGCCGTGAA
CGTTCTTTTTCGCAACGGGTTTGCCGCCAGAACACAGGTAAGTGCCGTGTGTGGTTCCCGCGGGCCTGGC
CTCTTTACGGGTTATGGCCCTTGCGTGCCTTGAATTACTTCCACCTGGCTGCAGTACGTGATTCTTGATC
CCGAGCTTCGGGTTGGAAGTGGGTGGGAGAGTTCGAGGCCTTGCGCTTAAGGAGCCCCTTCGCCTCGTGC
TTGAGTTGAGGCCTGGCCTGGGCGCTGGGGCCGCCGCGTGCGAATCTGGTGGCACCTTCGCGCCTGTCTC
GCTGCTTTCGATAAGTCTCTAGCCATTTAAAATTTTTGATGACCTGCTGCGACGCTTTTTTTCTGGCAAG
ATAGTCTTGTAAATGCGGGCCAAGATCTGCACACTGGTATTTCGGTTTTTGGGGCCGCGGGCGGCGACGG
GGCCCGTGCGTCCCAGCGCACATGTTCGGCGAGGCGGGGCCTGCGAGCGCGGCCACCGAGAATCGGACGG
GGGTAGTCTCAAGCTGGCCGGCCTGCTCTGGTGCCTGGCCTCGCGCCGCCGTGTATCGCCCCGCCCTGGG
CGGCAAGGCTGGCCCGGTCGGCACCAGTTGCGTGAGCGGAAAGATGGCCGCTTCCCGGCCCTGCTGCAGG
GAGCTCAAAATGGAGGACGCGGCGCTCGGGAGAGCGGGCGGGTGAGTCACCCACACAAAGGAAAAGGGCC
TTTCCGTCCTCAGCCGTCGCTTCATGTGACTCCACGGAGTACCGGGCGCCGTCCAGGCACCTCGATTAGT
TCTCGAGCTTTTGGAGTACGTCGTCTTTAGGTTGGGGGGAGGGGTTTTATGCGATGGAGTTTCCCCACAC
TGAGTGGGTGGAGACTGAAGTTAGGCCAGCTTGGCACTTGATGTAATTCTCCTTGGAATTTGCCCTTTTT
GAGTTTGGATCTTGGTTCATTCTCAAGCCTCAGACAGTGGTTCAAAGTTTTTTTCTTCCATTTCAGGTGT
CGTGACGTACGGCCACCATGACCGAGTACAAGCCCACGGTGCGCCTCGCCACCCGCGACGACGTCCCCAG
GGCCGTACGCACCCTCGCCGCCGCGTTCGCCGACTACCCCGCCACGCGCCACACCGTCGATCCGGACCGC
CACATCGAGCGGGTCACCGAGCTGCAAGAACTCTTCCTCACGCGCGTCGGGCTCGACATCGGCAAGGTGT
GGGTCGCGGACGACGGCGCCGCCGTGGCGGTCTGGACCACGCCGGAGAGCGTCGAAGCGGGGGCGGTGTT
CGCCGAGATCGGCCCGCGCATGGCCGAGTTGAGCGGTTCCCGGCTGGCCGCGCAGCAACAGATGGAAGGC
CTCCTGGCGCCGCACCGGCCCAAGGAGCCCGCGTGGTTCCTGGCCACCGTCGGAGTCTCGCCCGACCACC
AGGGCAAGGGTCTGGGCAGCGCCGTCGTGCTCCCCGGAGTGGAGGCGGCCGAGCGCGCCGGGGTGCCCGC
CTTCCTGGAGACCTCCGCGCCCCGCAACCTCCCCTTCTACGAGCGGCTCGGCTTCACCGTCACCGCCGAC
GTCGAGGTGCCCGAAGGACCGCGCACCTGGTGCATGACCCGCAAGCCCGGTGCCTGAACGCGTTAAGTCG
ACAATCAACCTCTGGATTACAAAATTTGTGAAAGATTGACTGGTATTCTTAACTATGTTGCTCCTTTTAC
GCTATGTGGATACGCTGCTTTAATGCCTTTGTATCATGCTATTGCTTCCCGTATGGCTTTCATTTTCTCC
TCCTTGTATAAATCCTGGTTGCTGTCTCTTTATGAGGAGTTGTGGCCCGTTGTCAGGCAACGTGGCGTGG
TGTGCACTGTGTTTGCTGACGCAACCCCCACTGGTTGGGGCATTGCCACCACCTGTCAGCTCCTTTCCGG
GACTTTCGCTTTCCCCCTCCCTATTGCCACGGCGGAACTCATCGCCGCCTGCCTTGCCCGCTGCTGGACA
GGGGCTCGGCTGTTGGGCACTGACAATTCCGTGGTGTTGTCGGGGAAATCATCGTCCTTTCCTTGGCTGC
TCGCCTGTGTTGCCACCTGGATTCTGCGCGGGACGTCCTTCTGCTACGTCCCTTCGGCCCTCAATCCAGC
GGACCTTCCTTCCCGCGGCCTGCTGCCGGCTCTGCGGCCTCTTCCGCGTCTTCGCCTTCGCCCTCAGACG
AGTCGGATCTCCCTTTGGGCCGCCTCCCCGCGTCGACTTTAAGACCAATGACTTACAAGGCAGCTGTAGA
TCTTAGCCACTTTTTAAAAGAAAAGGGGGGACTGGAAGGGCTAATTCACTCCCAACGAAGACAAGATCTG
CTTTTTGCTTGTACTGGGTCTCTCTGGTTAGACCAGATCTGAGCCTGGGAGCTCTCTGGCTAACTAGGGA
ACCCACTGCTTAAGCCTCAATAAAGCTTGCCTTGAGTGCTTCAAGTAGTGTGTGCCCGTCTGTTGTGTGA
CTCTGGTAACTAGAGATCCCTCAGACCCTTTTAGTCAGTGTGGAAAATCTCTAGCAGTACGTATAGTAGT
TCATGTCATCTTATTATTCAGTATTTATAACTTGCAAAGAAATGAATATCAGAGAGTGAGAGGAACTTGT
TTATTGCAGCTTATAATGGTTACAAATAAAGCAATAGCATCACAAATTTCACAAATAAAGCATTTTTTTC
ACTGCATTCTAGTTGTGGTTTGTCCAAACTCATCAATGTATCTTATCATGTCTGGCTCTAGCTATCCCGC
CCCTAACTCCGCCCATCCCGCCCCTAACTCCGCCCAGTTCCGCCCATTCTCCGCCCCATGGCTGACTAAT
TTTTTTTATTTATGCAGAGGCCGAGGCCGCCTCGGCCTCTGAGCTATTCCAGAAGTAGTGAGGAGGCTTT
TTTGGAGGCCTAGGGACGTACCCAATTCGCCCTATAGTGAGTCGTATTACGCGCGCTCACTGGCCGTCGT
TTTACAACGTCGTGACTGGGAAAACCCTGGCGTTACCCAACTTAATCGCCTTGCAGCACATCCCCCTTTC
GCCAGCTGGCGTAATAGCGAAGAGGCCCGCACCGATCGCCCTTCCCAACAGTTGCGCAGCCTGAATGGCG
AATGGG
[124 nt withheld, positions 3367-3490]
C
[91 nt withheld, positions 3492-3582]
A
[49 nt withheld, positions 3584-3632]
CCTTTGACGTTGGAGTCCACGTTCTTT
[37 nt withheld, positions 3660-3696]
ACCCTATCTCGGTCTATTCTTTTGATTTATAAGGGATTTTGCCGATTTCGGCCTATTGGTTAAAAAATGA
GCTGATTTAACAAAAATTTAACGCGAATTTTAACAAAATATTAACGCTTACAATTTAGGTGGCACTTTTC
GGGGAAATGTGCGCGGAACCCCTATTTGTTTATTTTTCTAAATACATTCAAATATGTATCCGCTCATGAG
ACAATAACCCTGATAAATGCTTCAATAATATTGAAAAAGGAAGAGTATGAGTATTCAACATTTCCGTGTC
GCCCTTATTCCCTTTTTTGCGGCATTTTGCCTTCCTGTTTTTGCTCACCCAGAAACGCTGGTGAAAGTAA
AAGATGCTGAAGATCAGTTGGGTGCACGAGTGGGTTACATCGAACTGGATCTCAACAGCGGTAAGATCCT
TGAGAGTTTTCGCCCCGAAGAACGTTTTCCAATGATGAGCACTTTTAAAGTTCTGCTATGTGGCGCGGTA
TTATCCCGTATTGACGCCGGGCAAGAGCAACTCGGTCGCCGCATACACTATTCTCAGAATGACTTGGTTG
AGTACTCACCAGTCACAGAAAAGCATCTTACGGATGGCATGACAGTAAGAGAATTATGCAGTGCTGCCAT
AACCATGAGTGATAACACTGCGGCCAACTTACTTCTGACAACGATCGGAGGACCGAAGGAGCTAACCGCT
TTTTTGCACAACATGGGGGATCATGTAACTCGCCTTGATCGTTGGGAACCGGAGCTGAATGAAGCCATAC
CAAACGACGAGCGTGACACCACGATGCCTGTAGCAATGGCAACAACGTTGCGCAAACTATTAACTGGCGA
ACTACTTACTCTAGCTTCCCGGCAACAATTAATAGACTGGATGGAGGCGGATAAAGTTGCAGGACCACTT
CTGCGCTCGGCCCTTCCGGCTGGCTGGTTTATTGCTGATAAATCTGGAGCCGGTGAGCGTGGGTCTCGCG
GTATCATTGCAGCACTGGGGCCAGATGGTAAGCCCTCCCGTATCGTAGTTATCTACACGACGGGGAGTCA
GGCAACTATGGATGAACGAAATAGACAGATCGCTGAGATAGGTGCCTCACTGATTAAGCATTGGTAACTG
TCAGACCAAGTTTACTCATATATACTTTAGATTGATTTAAAACTTCATTTTTAATTTAAAAGGATCTAGG
TGAAGATCCTTTTTGATAATCTCATGACCAAAATCCCTTAACGTGAGTTTTCGTTCCACTGAGCGTCAGA
CCCCGTAGAAAAGATCAAAGGATCTTCTTGAGATCCTTTTTTTCTGCGCGTAATCTGCTGCTTGCAAACA
AAAAAACCACCGCTACCAGCGGTGGTTTGTTTGCCGGATCAAGAGCTACCAACTCTTTTTCCGAAGGTAA
CTGGCTTCAGCAGAGCGCAGATACCAAATACTGTTCTTCTAGTGTAGCCGTAGTTAGGCCACCACTTCAA
GAACTCTGTAGCACCGCCTACATACCTCGCTCTGCTAATCCTGTTACCAGTGGCTGCTGCCAGTGGCGAT
AAGTCGTGTCTTACCGGGTTGGACTCAAGACGATAGTTACCGGATAAGGCGCAGCGGTCGGGCTGAACGG
GGGGTTCGTGCACACAGCCCAGCTTGGAGCGAACGACCTACACCGAACTGAGATACCTACAGCGTGAGCT
ATGAGAAAGCGCCACGCTTCCCGAAGGGAGAAAGGCGGACAGGTATCCGGTAAGCGGCAGGGTCGGAACA
GGAGAGCGCACGAGGGAGCTTCCAGGGGGAAACGCCTGGTATCTTTATAGTCCTGTCGGGTTTCGCCACC
TCTGACTTGAGCGTCGATTTTTGTGATGCTCGTCAGGGGGGCGGAGCCTATGGAAAAACGCCAGCAACGC
GGCCTTTTTACGGTTCCTGGCCTTTTGCTGGCCTTTTGCTCACATGTTCTTTCCTGCGTTATCCCCTGAT
TCTGTGGATAACCGTATTACCGCCTTTGAGTGAGCTGATACCGCTCGCCGCAGCCGAACGACCGAGCGCA
GCGAGTCAGTGAGCGAGGAAGCGGAAGAGCGCCCAATACGCAAACCGCCTCTCCCCGCGCGTTGGCCGAT
TCATTAATGCAGCTGGCACGACAGGTTTCCCGACTGGAAAGCGGGCAGTGAGCGCAACGCAATTAATGTG
AGTTAGCTCACTCATTAGGCACCCCAGGCTTTACACTTTATGCTTCCGGCTCGTATGTTGTGTGGAATTG
TGAGCGGATAACAATTTCACACAGGAAACAGCTATGACCATGATTACGCCAAGCGCGCAATTAACCCTCA
CTAAAGGGAACAAAAGCTGGAGCTGCAAGCTTAATGTAGTCTTATGCAATACTCTTGTAGTCTTGCAACA
TGGTAACGATGAGTTAGCAACATGCCTTACAAGGAGAGAAAAAGCACCGTGCATGCCGATTGGTGGAAGT
AAGGTGGTACGATCGTGCCTTATTAGGAAGGCAACAGACGGGTCTGACATGGATTGGACGAACCACTGAA
TTGCCGCATTGCAGAGATATTGTATTTAAGTGCCTAGCTCGATACATAAACGGGTCTCTCTGGTTAGACC
AGATCTGAGCCTGGGAGCTCTCTGGCTAACTAGGGAACCCACTGCTTAAGCCTCAATAAAGCTTGCCTTG
AGTGCTTCAAGTAGTGTGTGCCCGTCTGTTGTGTGACTCTGGTAACTAGAGATCCCTCAGACCCTTTTAG
TCAGTGTGGAAAATCTCTAGCAGTGGCGCCCGAACAGGGACTTGAAAGCGAAAGGGAAACCAGAGGAGCT
CTCTCGACGCAGGACTCGGCTTGCTGAAGCGCGCACGGCAAGAGGCGAGGGGCGGCGACTGGTGAGTACG
CCAAAAATTTTGACTAGCGGAGGCTAGAAGGAGAGAGATGGGTGCGAGAGCGTCAGTATTAAGCGGGGGA
GAATTAGATCGCGATGGGAAAAAATTCGGTTAAGGCCAGGGGGAAAGAAAAAATATAAATTAAAACATAT
AGTATGGGCAAGCAGGGAGCTAGAACGATTCGCAGTTAATCCTGGCCTGTTAGAAACATCAGAAGGCTGT
AGACAAATACTGGGACAGCTACAACCATCCCTTCAGACAGGATCAGAAGAACTTAGATCATTATATAATA
CAGTAGCAACCCTCTATTGTGTGCATCAAAGGATAGAGATAAAAGACACCAAGGAAGCTTTAGACAAGAT
AGAGGAAGAGCAAAACAAAAGTAAGACCACCGCACAGCAAGCGGCCGCTGATCTTCAGACCTGGAGGAGG
AGATATGAGGGACAATTGGAGAAGTGAATTATATAAATATAAAGTAGTAAAAATTGAACCATTAGGAGTA
GCACCCACCAAGGCAAAGAGAAGAGTGGTGCAGAGAGAAAAAAGAGCAGTGGGAATAGGAGCTTTGTTCC
TTGGGTTCTTGGGAGCAGCAGGAAGCACTATGGGCGCAGCGTCAATGACGCTGACGGTACAGGCCAGACA
ATTATTGTCTGGTATAGTGCAGCAGCAGAACAATTTGCTGAGGGCTATTGAGGCGCAACAGCATCTGTTG
CAACTCACAGTCTGGGGCATCAAGCAGCTCCAGGCAAGAATCCTGGCTGTGGAAAGATACCTAAAGGATC
AACAGCTCCTGGGGATTTGGGGTTGCTCTGGAAAACTCATTTGCACCACTGCTGTGCCTTGGAATGCTAG
TTGGAGTAATAAATCTCTGGAACAGATTTGGAATCACACGACCTGGATGGAGTGGGACAGAGAAATTAAC
AATTACACAAGCTTAATACACTCCTTAATTGAAGAATCGCAAAACCAGCAAGAAAAGAATGAACAAGAAT
TATTGGAATTAGATAAATGGGCAAGTTTGTGGAATTGGTTTAACATAACAAATTGGCTGTGGTATATAAA
ATTATTCATAATGATAGTAGGAGGCTTGGTAGGTTTAAGAATAGTTTTTGCTGTACTTTCTATAGTGAAT
AGAGTTAGGCAGGGATATTCACCATTATCGTTTCAGACCCACCTCCCAACCCCGAGGGGACCCAGAGAGG
GCCTATTTCCCATGATTCCTTCATATTTGCATATACGATACAAGGCTGTTAGAGAGATAATTAGAATTAA
TTTGACTGTAAACACAAAGATATTAGTACAAAATACGTGACGTAGAAAGTAATAATTTCTTGGGTAGTTT
GCAGTTTTAAAATTATGTTTTAAAATGGACTATCATATGCTTACCGTAACTTGAAAGTATTTCGATTTCT
TGGCTTTATATATCTTGTGGAAAGGACGAAACACCGTGGAAGGGTCAGGCATTAAGGTTTTAGAGCTAGA
AATAGCAAGTTAAAATAAGGCTAGTCCGTTATCAACTTGAAAAAGTGGCACCGAGTCGGTGCTTTTTTAA
GCTTGGCGTAACTAGATCTTGAGACAAATGGCAGTATTCATCCACAATTTTAAAAGAAAAGGGGGGATTG
GGGGGTACAGTGCAGGGGAAAGAATAGTAGACATAATAGCAACAGACATACAAACTAAAGAATTACAAAA
ACAAATTACAAAAATTCAAAATTTTCGGGTTTATTACAGGGACAGCAGAGATCCACTTTGGCGCCGGCTC
GAGGGGG
Features (pLannotate 1.2.2; 29 found; start..end, strand, type, name):
     14..80      +  CDS            small t antigen (fragment): SV40 (simian virus 40) small t antigen
    106..317     +  promoter       EF-1α core promoter: core promoter for human elongation factor EF-1α
    318..1256    +  intron         EF-1α intron A: intron upstream of the start codon of human EF-1α
   1278..1877    +  CDS            PuroR (fragment): puromycin N-acetyltransferase; pac from Streptomyces; confers resistance to puromycin
   1893..2481    +  misc_feature   WPRE: woodchuck hepatitis virus posttranscriptional regulatory element
   2532..2551    +  misc_feature   cPPT/CTS (fragment): central polypurine tract and central termination sequence of HIV-1
   2553..2786    +  LTR            3' LTR (ΔU3): self-inactivating 3' long terminal repeat (LTR) from HIV-1
   2864..2985    +  polyA_signal   SV40 poly(A) signal: SV40 polyadenylation signal
   3025..3160    +  rep_origin     SV40 ori: SV40 origin of replication
   3181..3199    -  promoter       T7 promoter: promoter for bacteriophage T7 RNA polymerase
   3207..3362    +  CDS            lacZα (fragment): LacZα fragment of β-galactosidase; lacZ fragment
   3367..3795    +  rep_origin     f1 ori (sequence partly withheld): f1 bacteriophage origin of replication; arrow indicates direction of (+) strand synthesis
   3848..3952    +  promoter       AmpR promoter: bla
   3953..4813    +  CDS            AmpR: β-lactamase; bla; confers resistance to ampicillin, carbenicillin, and related antibiotics
   4984..5572    +  rep_origin     ori: high-copy-number ColE1/pMB1/pBR322/pUC origin of replication
   5755..5847    +  CDS            lacI (fragment): lac repressor; lacI; The lac repressor binds to the lac operator to inhibit transcription in E. coli. This inhibition can be relieved by adding lactose or isopropyl-β-D-thiogalactopyranoside (IPTG).
   5860..5881    +  protein_bind   CAP binding site: CAP binding activates transcription in the presence of cAMP. E. coli catabolite activator protein
   5896..5926    +  promoter       lac promoter: promoter for the E. coli lac operon
   5934..5950    +  protein_bind   lac operator: The lac repressor binds to the lac operator to inhibit transcription in E. coli. This inhibition can be relieved by adding lactose or isopropyl-β-D-thiogalactopyranoside (IPTG). lac repressor encoded by lacI
   5995..6013    +  promoter       T3 promoter: promoter for bacteriophage T3 RNA polymerase
   6041..6267    +  promoter       RSV promoter: Rous sarcoma virus enhancer/promoter
   6268..6448    +  LTR            5' LTR (truncated): truncated 5' long terminal repeat (LTR) from HIV-1
   6495..6620    +  misc_feature   HIV-1 Ψ: packaging signal of human immunodeficiency virus type 1
   6604..6967    +  CDS            HIV-1 gag (fragment): gag protein from human immunodeficiency virus 1; gag
   7113..7346    +  misc_feature   RRE: The Rev response element (RRE) of HIV-1 allows for Rev-dependent mRNA export from the nucleus to the cytoplasm.
   7723..7749    +  CDS            Rev (fragment): human immunodeficiency virus 1 (HIV-1) Rev protein; rev; enhances nuclear export of unspliced and incompletely spliced viral mRNAs
   7753..7993    +  promoter       U6 promoter: RNA polymerase III promoter for human U6 snRNA
   8023..8098    +  misc_RNA       gRNA scaffold: guide RNA scaffold for the Streptococcus pyogenes CRISPR/Cas9 system
   8154..8271    +  misc_feature   cPPT/CTS: central polypurine tract and central termination sequence of HIV-1
