[The description below was written by a language model from this plasmid's Addgene catalogue record and pLannotate feature annotations shown in this document.]
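Description:
PRKRA gRNA (BRDN0001146443) is a third-generation lentiviral CRISPR guide plasmid built on the lentiGuide-Puro backbone. It expresses a single guide RNA against human PRKRA (also known as PACT, RAX, DYT16 or HSD14). The assembled sequence is about 8.3 kb. It is propagated in E. coli at high copy from a ColE1/pUC-type origin under ampicillin selection (AmpR, β-lactamase). An f1 origin, an SV40 origin and residual lac and T7/T3 promoter elements are also annotated in the bacterial backbone.

The lentiviral transfer cassette begins with an RSV promoter fused to a truncated HIV-1 5' LTR, which makes genomic RNA production Tat-independent. This is followed by the Ψ packaging signal with a partial gag fragment, the Rev response element for Rev-dependent nuclear export, and a cPPT/CTS. It ends in a ΔU3 self-inactivating 3' LTR followed by an SV40 polyadenylation signal. Within this unit, a human U6 RNA polymerase III promoter drives the PRKRA-specific spacer joined to the Streptococcus pyogenes Cas9 guide RNA scaffold. A separate EF-1α core promoter with its intron A expresses puromycin N-acetyltransferase, so transduced mammalian cells can be selected. A WPRE lies downstream to enhance transcript expression.

The guide was designed against three PRKRA reference transcripts, and the depositor notes link the plasmid to a human kinome gRNA library. The plasmid does not encode Cas9, so it must be paired with a separate Cas9 vector such as lentiCas9-Blast or used in cells that already express Cas9. Its typical use is packaging into lentivirus to generate PRKRA knockouts in human cells.
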