Addgene plasmid #76299: PRKRA gRNA (BRDN0001146443)
Purpose: 3rd generation lentiviral gRNA plasmid targeting human PRKRA
Depositing lab: John Doench & David Root. Depositing organization: Broad Institute. Publication: Optimized sgRNA design to maximize activity and minimize off-target effects of CRISPR-Cas9. Doench JG, Fusi N, Sullender M, Hegde M, Vaimberg EW, Donovan KF, Smith I, Tothova Z, Wilen C, Orchard R, Virgin HW, Listgarten J, Root DE. Nat Biotechnol. 2016 Jan 18. doi: 10.1038/nbt.3437. PubMed 26780180.
Backbone
  Vector backbone: lentiGuide-Puro
  Backbone manufacturer: Zhang Lab (Addgene plasmid # 52963)
  Vector type: Mammalian Expression, Lentiviral, CRISPR
  Selectable markers: Puromycin
Growth in bacteria
  Bacterial resistance: Ampicillin, 100 μg/mL
  Growth temperature: 37°C
  Growth strain: DH5alpha
  Copy number: High Copy
Gene/Insert
  Gene/Insert name: PRKRA (alt names: PRKRA; NM_001139517.1)
  gRNA/shRNA sequence: TGGAAGGGTCAGGCATTAAG
  Species: H. sapiens (human)
  Entrez Gene: PRKRA (a.k.a. DYT16, HSD14, PACT, RAX)
  Promoter: hU6
  Cloning method: Unknown
  Sequencing primers: 5′ U6-F; 3′ pS2-R
Terms and licenses: Academic/Nonprofit Terms; Industry Terms: Not Available to Industry
Depositor comments: The gRNA was designed to target the following Genbank reference sequence(s): NM_001139517.1,NM_001139518.1,NM_003690.4. Note that this plasmid does NOT contain Cas9. It should be used in conjunction with lentiCas9-Blast (Addgene #52962) or otherwise with cell lines already expressing Cas9. Browse the full kinome gRNA library at http://www.addgene.org/pooled-library/broadgpp-human-kinome/ or visit http://www.broadinstitute.org/rnai/public/ for detailed protocols and information.
How to cite: PRKRA gRNA (BRDN0001146443) was a gift from John Doench & David Root (Addgene plasmid # 76299 ; http://n2t.net/addgene:76299 ; RRID:Addgene_76299)
