>Addgene plasmid #76299 | PRKRA gRNA (BRDN0001146443) | depositor partial sequence | sequence record 143759 | Target Sequence
TGGAAGGGTCAGGCATTAAG
