>Addgene plasmid #76299 | PRKRA gRNA (BRDN0001146443) | addgene partial sequence | sequence record 185571 | hU6-F
AGAAAGTAATAATTTCTTGGGTAGTTTGCAGTTTTAAAATTATGTTTTAAAATGGACTATCATATGCTTA
CCGTAACTTGAAAGTATTTCGATTTCTTGGCTTTATATATCTTGTGGAAAGGACGAAACACCGTGGAAGG
GTCAGGCATTAAGGTTTTAGAGCTAGAAATAGCAAGTTAAAATAAGGCTAGTCCGTTATCAACTTGAAAA
AGTGGCACCGAGTCGGTGCTTTTTTAAGCTTGGCGTAACTAGATCTTGAGACAAATGGCAGTATTCATCC
ACAATTTTAAAAGAAAAGGGGGGATTGGGGGGTACAGTGCAGGGGAAAGAATAGTAGACATAATAGCAAC
AGACATACAAACTAAAGAATTACAAAAACAAATTACAAAAATTCAAAATTTTCGGGTTTATTACAGGGAC
AGCAGAGATCCACTTTGGCGCCGGCTCGAGGGGGCCCGGGTGCAAAGATGGATAAAGTTTTAAACAGAGA
GGAATCTTTGCAGCTAATGGACCTTCTAGGTCTTGAAAGGAGTGGGAATTGGCTCCGGTGCCCGTCAGTG
GGCAGAGCGC
